Addgene plasmid #112921: pENTR-EF1adCas9VP64_T2A_MS2p65HSF1-IRESneopA
Purpose: Gateway entry vector carrying human EF1a promoter-driven dCas9VP64-T2A-MS2p65HSF1 with Neomycin resistant marker
Depositing lab: Kosuke Yusa. Depositing organization: Wellcome Sanger Institute. Publication: Pooled extracellular receptor-ligand interaction screening using CRISPR activation. Chong ZS, Ohnishi S, Yusa K, Wright GJ. Genome Biol. 2018 Nov 26;19(1):205. doi: 10.1186/s13059-018-1581-3. PubMed 30477585.
Backbone
  Vector backbone: pENTR
  Backbone size w/o insert (bp): 2280
  Total vector size (bp): 11587
  Vector type: Mammalian Expression ; Gateway entry vector
  Selectable markers: Neomycin (select with G418)
Growth in bacteria
  Bacterial resistance: Kanamycin, 50 μg/mL
  Growth temperature: 37°C
  Growth strain: DH5alpha
  Copy number: High Copy
Gene/Insert
  Gene/Insert name: EF1a promoter, dCas9VP64, MS2p65HSF1, IRESneo
  Species: Synthetic
  Insert size (bp): 9307
  Cloning method: Restriction Enzyme; 5′ cloning site SalI (not destroyed); 3′ cloning site SpeI (not destroyed)
  Sequencing primers: 5′ ATGTAATTCTCCTTGGAATTTG
Terms and licenses: Academic/Nonprofit Terms; Industry Terms: Not Available to Industry
How to cite: pENTR-EF1adCas9VP64_T2A_MS2p65HSF1-IRESneopA was a gift from Kosuke Yusa (Addgene plasmid # 112921 ; http://n2t.net/addgene:112921 ; RRID:Addgene_112921)
