[The description below was written by a language model from this plasmid's Addgene catalogue record and pLannotate feature annotations shown in this document.]
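Description:
pENTR-EF1adCas9VP64_T2A_MS2p65HSF1-IRESneopA is a Gateway entry vector of about 11.6 kb, built on a pENTR backbone, that carries a complete mammalian expression cassette for the synergistic activation mediator (SAM) style of CRISPR activation. It is propagated in E. coli through a high-copy ColE1/pUC-type origin and selected with kanamycin via an aph(3')-Ia gene. rrnB T1 and T2 terminators sit upstream of the cloning region to insulate it from read-through transcription. The roughly 9.3 kb synthetic insert, cloned between SalI and SpeI sites, lies between attL1 and attL2, so the whole cassette can be moved by an LR recombination reaction into a compatible destination vector.

Within the att sites, the human EF-1α core promoter with its intron A drives a single transcript. The first open reading frame begins with a nucleoplasmin nuclear localization signal fused to catalytically dead S. pyogenes Cas9 (D10A, N863A). According to the construct name and catalogue entry, this is followed by a VP64 activation domain and a T2A self-cleaving peptide, although neither is annotated in the feature tables. Downstream comes the MS2 coat protein fused to the p65 (RelA) and HSF1 activation domains; this fusion is recruited by MS2 hairpins engineered into guide RNAs. An EMCV IRES then allows translation of the Tn5 neomycin phosphotransferase for G418 selection, and a bGH polyadenylation signal ends the unit. The two sequence records, one from the depositor and one from repository sequencing, differ by a few bases and in start coordinate but show the same architecture. The associated work used CRISPR activation for pooled screening of extracellular receptor–ligand interactions.
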