Features (pLannotate 1.2.2; 18 found; start..end, strand, type, name):
      1..46      +  rep_origin     RSF ori (fragment): Plasmids containing the RSF 1030 origin of replication can be propagated in E. coli cells that contain additional plasmids with compatible origins.
    106..149     -  terminator     rrnB T1 terminator: Escherichia coli rrnB; transcription terminator T1 from the E. coli rrnB gene
    281..308     +  terminator     rrnB T2 terminator: transcription terminator T2 from the E. coli rrnB gene
    358..457     +  protein_bind   attL1: mutant version of attL; recombination site for the Gateway® LR reaction LR Clonase™
    927..1138    +  promoter       EF-1α core promoter: core promoter for human elongation factor EF-1α
   1139..1252    +  intron         EF-1α intron A (fragment): intron upstream of the start codon of human EF-1α
   1882..2085    +  intron         EF-1α intron A: truncated intron upstream of the start codon of human EF-1α
   2125..2172    +  CDS            nucleoplasmin NLS: bipartite nuclear localization signal from nucleoplasmin
   2172..6273    +  CDS            dCas9 (fragment): catalytically dead mutant of the Cas9 endonuclease from the Streptococcus pyogenes Type II CRISPR/Cas system RNA-guided DNA-binding protein that lacks endonuclease activity due to the D10A mutation in the RuvC catalytic domain and the N863A mutation in the HNH catalytic domain
   6619..7008    +  CDS            CAPSD_BPMS2: Experimental evidence at protein level: Swiss-Prot protein existence level 1. Acts as a translational repressor of viral replicase synthesis late in infection. This latter function is the result of capsid protein interaction with an RNA hairpin which contains the replicase ribosome-binding site. From Escherichia phage MS2 (Bacteriophage MS2).
   7099..7641    +  CDS            Rela (fragment): TF65_MOUSE - Also known as Nfkb3. Experimental evidence at protein level: Swiss-Prot protein existence level 1. NF-kappa-B is a pleiotropic transcription factor present in almost all cell types and is the endpoint of a series of signal transduction events that are initiated by a vast array of stimuli related to many biological processes such as inflammation, immunity, differentiation, cell growth, tumorigenesis and apoptosis. NF-kappa-B is a homo- or heterodimeric complex formed by the Rel-like domain- containing proteins RELA/p65, RELB, NFKB1/p105, NFKB1/p50, REL and NFKB2/p52. The heterodime
   7666..8037    +  CDS            HSF1: C-terminal activation domain from the human heat shock transcription factor HSF1
   8120..8692    +  misc_feature   IRES: internal ribosome entry site (IRES) of the encephalomyocarditis virus (EMCV)
   8706..9509    +  CDS            NeoR/KanR: aminoglycoside phosphotransferase from Tn5; aph(3')-II (or nptII); confers resistance to neomycin, kanamycin, and G418 (Geneticin®)
   9547..9771    +  polyA_signal   bGH poly(A) signal: bovine growth hormone polyadenylation signal
   9816..9915    -  protein_bind   attL2: mutant version of attL; recombination site for the Gateway® LR reaction LR Clonase™
  10038..10847   +  CDS            KanR: aminoglycoside phosphotransferase; aph(3')-Ia; confers resistance to kanamycin in bacteria or G418 (Geneticin®) in eukaryotes
  10937..11525   +  rep_origin     ori: high-copy-number ColE1/pMB1/pBR322/pUC origin of replication
>Addgene plasmid #112921 | pENTR-EF1adCas9VP64_T2A_MS2p65HSF1-IRESneopA | depositor full sequence | sequence record 212980 | pENTR-EF1adCas9VP64_T2A_MS2p65HSF1-IRESneopA sequence 11587 bps
CTTTCCTGCGTTATCCCCTGATTCTGTGGATAACCGTATTACCGCTAGCATGGATCTCGGGGACGTCTAA
CTACTAAGCGAGAGTAGGGAACTGCCAGGCATCAAATAAAACGAAAGGCTCAGTCGGAAGACTGGGCCTT
TCGTTTTATCTGTTGTTTGTCGGTGAACGCTCTCCTGAGTAGGACAAATCCGCCGGGAGCGGATTTGAAC
GTTGTGAAGCAACGGCCCGGAGGGTGGCGGGCAGGACGCCCGCCATAAACTGCCAGGCATCAAACTAAGC
AGAAGGCCATCCTGACGGATGGCCTTTTTGCGTTTCTACAAACTCTTCCTGTTAGTTAGTTACTTAAGCT
CGGGCCCCAAATAATGATTTTATTTTGACTGATAGTGACCTGTTCGTTGCAACAAATTGATAAGCAATGC
TTTTTTATAATGCCAACTTTGTACAAAAAAGCAGGCTGGCGCCGGAACCAATTCAGTCGACTGGATCCAC
GCGTGAGGGGCGCGGAAGCCGGGGCGGAGGAGGAGCCAACCCCGGGCTGGGCTGAGACCCGCAGAGGAAG
ACGCTCTAGGGATTTGTCCCGGACTAGCGAGATGGCAAGGCTGAGGACGGGAGGCTGATTGAGAGGCGAA
GGTACACCCTAATCTCAATACAACCTTTGGAGCTAAGCCAGCAATGGTAGAGGGAAGATTCTGCACGTCC
CTTCCAGGCGGCCTCCCCGTCACCACCCCCCCCAACCCGCCCCGACCGGAGCTGAGAGTAATTCATACAA
AAGGACTCGCCCCTGCCTTGGGGAATCCCAGGGACCGTCGTTAAACTCCCACTAACGTAGAACCCAGAGA
TCGCTGCGTTCCCGCCCCCTCACCCGCCCGCTCTCGTCATCACTGAGGTGGAGAAGAGCATGCGTGAGGC
TCCGGTGCCCGTCAGTGGGCAGAGCGCACATCGCCCACAGTCCCCGAGAAGTTGGGGGGAGGGGTCGGCA
ATTGAACCGGTGCCTAGAGAAGGTGGCGCGGGGTAAACTGGGAAAGTGATGTCGTGTACTGGCTCCGCCT
TTTTCCCGAGGGTGGGGGAGAACCGTATATAAGTGCAGTAGTCGCCGTGAACGTTCTTTTTCGCAACGGG
TTTGCCGCCAGAACACAGGTAAGTGCCGTGTGTGGTTCCCGCGGGCCTGGCCTCTTTACGGGTTATGGCC
CTTGCGTGCCTTGAATTACTTCCACGCCCCTGGCTGCAGTACGTGATTCTTGATCCCGAGCTTCGGGTTG
GAAGTGGGTGGGAGAGTTCGAGGCCTTGCGCTTAAGGAGCCCCTTCGCCTCGTGCTTGAGTTGAGGCCTG
GCTTGGGCGCTGGGGCCGCCGCGTGCGAATCTGGTGGCACCTTCGCGCCTGTCTCGCTGCTTTCGATAAG
TCTCTAGCCATTTAAAATTTTTGATGACCTGCTGCGACGCTTTTTTTCTGGCAAGATAGTCTTGTAAATG
CGGGCCAAGATCGATCTGCACACTGGTATTTCGGTTTTTGGGGCCGCGGGCGGCGACGGGGCCCGTGCGT
CCCAGCGCACATGTTCGGCGAGGCGGGGCCTGCGAGCGCGGCCACCGAGAATCGGACGGGGGTAGTCTCA
AGCTGGCCGGCCTGCTCTGGTGCCTGGCCTCGCGCCGCCGTGTATCGCCCCGCCCTGGGCGGCAAGGCTG
GCCCGGTCGGCACCAGTTGCGTGAGCGGAAAGATGGCCGCTTCCCGGCCCTGCTGCAGGGAGCTCAAAAT
GGAGGACGCGGCGCTCGGGAGAGCGGGCGGGTGAGTCACCCACACAAAGGAAAAGGGCCTTTCCGTCCTC
AGCCGTCGCTTCATGTGACTCCACGGAGTACCGGGCGCCGTCCAGGCACCTCGATTAGTTCTCGAGCTTT
TGGAGTACGTCGTCTTTAGGTTGGGGGGAGGGGTTTTATGCGATGGAGTTTCCCCACACTGAGTGGGTGG
AGACTGAAGTTAGGCCAGCTTGGCACTTGATGTAATTCTCCTTGGAATTTGCCCTTTTTGAGTTTGGATC
TTGGTTCATTCTCAAGCCTCAGACAGTGGTTCAAAGTTTTTTTCTTCCATTTCAGGTGTCGTGGGAAGCT
TGGCGCGCCCGTACGGCCACCATGAAAAGGCCGGCGGCCACGAAAAAGGCCGGCCAGGCAAAAAAGAAAA
AGGACAAGAAGTACAGCATCGGCCTGGCCATCGGCACCAACTCTGTGGGCTGGGCCGTGATCACCGACGA
GTACAAGGTGCCCAGCAAGAAATTCAAGGTGCTGGGCAACACCGACCGGCACAGCATCAAGAAGAACCTG
ATCGGAGCCCTGCTGTTCGACAGCGGCGAAACAGCCGAGGCCACCCGGCTGAAGAGAACCGCCAGAAGAA
GATACACCAGACGGAAGAACCGGATCTGCTATCTGCAAGAGATCTTCAGCAACGAGATGGCCAAGGTGGA
CGACAGCTTCTTCCACAGACTGGAAGAGTCCTTCCTGGTGGAAGAGGATAAGAAGCACGAGCGGCACCCC
ATCTTCGGCAACATCGTGGACGAGGTGGCCTACCACGAGAAGTACCCCACCATCTACCACCTGAGAAAGA
AACTGGTGGACAGCACCGACAAGGCCGACCTGCGGCTGATCTATCTGGCCCTGGCCCACATGATCAAGTT
CCGGGGCCACTTCCTGATCGAGGGCGACCTGAACCCCGACAACAGCGACGTGGACAAGCTGTTCATCCAG
CTGGTGCAGACCTACAACCAGCTGTTCGAGGAAAACCCCATCAACGCCAGCGGCGTGGACGCCAAGGCCA
TCCTGTCTGCCAGACTGAGCAAGAGCAGACGGCTGGAAAATCTGATCGCCCAGCTGCCCGGCGAGAAGAA
GAATGGCCTGTTCGGCAACCTGATTGCCCTGAGCCTGGGCCTGACCCCCAACTTCAAGAGCAACTTCGAC
CTGGCCGAGGATGCCAAACTGCAGCTGAGCAAGGACACCTACGACGACGACCTGGACAACCTGCTGGCCC
AGATCGGCGACCAGTACGCCGACCTGTTTCTGGCCGCCAAGAACCTGTCCGACGCCATCCTGCTGAGCGA
CATCCTGAGAGTGAACACCGAGATCACCAAGGCCCCCCTGAGCGCCTCTATGATCAAGAGATACGACGAG
CACCACCAGGACCTGACCCTGCTGAAAGCTCTCGTGCGGCAGCAGCTGCCTGAGAAGTACAAAGAGATTT
TCTTCGACCAGAGCAAGAACGGCTACGCCGGCTACATTGACGGCGGAGCCAGCCAGGAAGAGTTCTACAA
GTTCATCAAGCCCATCCTGGAAAAGATGGACGGCACCGAGGAACTGCTCGTGAAGCTGAACAGAGAGGAC
CTGCTGCGGAAGCAGCGGACCTTCGACAACGGCAGCATCCCCCACCAGATCCACCTGGGAGAGCTGCACG
CCATTCTGCGGCGGCAGGAAGATTTTTACCCATTCCTGAAGGACAACCGGGAAAAGATCGAGAAGATCCT
GACCTTCCGCATCCCCTACTACGTGGGCCCTCTGGCCAGGGGAAACAGCAGATTCGCCTGGATGACCAGA
AAGAGCGAGGAAACCATCACCCCCTGGAACTTCGAGGAAGTGGTGGACAAGGGCGCTTCCGCCCAGAGCT
TCATCGAGCGGATGACCAACTTCGATAAGAACCTGCCCAACGAGAAGGTGCTGCCCAAGCACAGCCTGCT
GTACGAGTACTTCACCGTGTATAACGAGCTGACCAAAGTGAAATACGTGACCGAGGGAATGAGAAAGCCC
GCCTTCCTGAGCGGCGAGCAGAAAAAGGCCATCGTGGACCTGCTGTTCAAGACCAACCGGAAAGTGACCG
TGAAGCAGCTGAAAGAGGACTACTTCAAGAAAATCGAGTGCTTCGACTCCGTGGAAATCTCCGGCGTGGA
AGATCGGTTCAACGCCTCCCTGGGCACATACCACGATCTGCTGAAAATTATCAAGGACAAGGACTTCCTG
GACAATGAGGAAAACGAGGACATTCTGGAAGATATCGTGCTGACCCTGACACTGTTTGAGGACAGAGAGA
TGATCGAGGAACGGCTGAAAACCTATGCCCACCTGTTCGACGACAAAGTGATGAAGCAGCTGAAGCGGCG
GAGATACACCGGCTGGGGCAGGCTGAGCCGGAAGCTGATCAACGGCATCCGGGACAAGCAGTCCGGCAAG
ACAATCCTGGATTTCCTGAAGTCCGACGGCTTCGCCAACAGAAACTTCATGCAGCTGATCCACGACGACA
GCCTGACCTTTAAAGAGGACATCCAGAAAGCCCAGGTGTCCGGCCAGGGCGATAGCCTGCACGAGCACAT
TGCCAATCTGGCCGGCAGCCCCGCCATTAAGAAGGGCATCCTGCAGACAGTGAAGGTGGTGGACGAGCTC
GTGAAAGTGATGGGCCGGCACAAGCCCGAGAACATCGTGATCGAAATGGCCAGAGAGAACCAGACCACCC
AGAAGGGACAGAAGAACAGCCGCGAGAGAATGAAGCGGATCGAAGAGGGCATCAAAGAGCTGGGCAGCCA
GATCCTGAAAGAACACCCCGTGGAAAACACCCAGCTGCAGAACGAGAAGCTGTACCTGTACTACCTGCAG
AATGGGCGGGATATGTACGTGGACCAGGAACTGGACATCAACCGGCTGTCCGACTACGATGTGGACCACA
TCGTGCCTCAGAGCTTTCTGAAGGACGACTCCATCGACAACAAGGTGCTGACCAGAAGCGACAAGGCCCG
GGGCAAGAGCGACAACGTGCCCTCCGAAGAGGTCGTGAAGAAGATGAAGAACTACTGGCGGCAGCTGCTG
AACGCCAAGCTGATTACCCAGAGAAAGTTCGACAATCTGACCAAGGCCGAGAGAGGCGGCCTGAGCGAAC
TGGATAAGGCCGGCTTCATCAAGAGACAGCTGGTGGAAACCCGGCAGATCACAAAGCACGTGGCACAGAT
CCTGGACTCCCGGATGAACACTAAGTACGACGAGAATGACAAGCTGATCCGGGAAGTGAAAGTGATCACC
CTGAAGTCCAAGCTGGTGTCCGATTTCCGGAAGGATTTCCAGTTTTACAAAGTGCGCGAGATCAACAACT
ACCACCACGCCCACGACGCCTACCTGAACGCCGTCGTGGGAACCGCCCTGATCAAAAAGTACCCTAAGCT
GGAAAGCGAGTTCGTGTACGGCGACTACAAGGTGTACGACGTGCGGAAGATGATCGCCAAGAGCGAGCAG
GAAATCGGCAAGGCTACCGCCAAGTACTTCTTCTACAGCAACATCATGAACTTTTTCAAGACCGAGATTA
CCCTGGCCAACGGCGAGATCCGGAAGCGGCCTCTGATCGAGACAAACGGCGAAACCGGGGAGATCGTGTG
GGATAAGGGCCGGGATTTTGCCACCGTGCGGAAAGTGCTGAGCATGCCCCAAGTGAATATCGTGAAAAAG
ACCGAGGTGCAGACAGGCGGCTTCAGCAAAGAGTCTATCCTGCCCAAGAGGAACAGCGATAAGCTGATCG
CCAGAAAGAAGGACTGGGACCCTAAGAAGTACGGCGGCTTCGACAGCCCCACCGTGGCCTATTCTGTGCT
GGTGGTGGCCAAAGTGGAAAAGGGCAAGTCCAAGAAACTGAAGAGTGTGAAAGAGCTGCTGGGGATCACC
ATCATGGAAAGAAGCAGCTTCGAGAAGAATCCCATCGACTTTCTGGAAGCCAAGGGCTACAAAGAAGTGA
AAAAGGACCTGATCATCAAGCTGCCTAAGTACTCCCTGTTCGAGCTGGAAAACGGCCGGAAGAGAATGCT
GGCCTCTGCCGGCGAACTGCAGAAGGGAAACGAACTGGCCCTGCCCTCCAAATATGTGAACTTCCTGTAC
CTGGCCAGCCACTATGAGAAGCTGAAGGGCTCCCCCGAGGATAATGAGCAGAAACAGCTGTTTGTGGAAC
AGCACAAGCACTACCTGGACGAGATCATCGAGCAGATCAGCGAGTTCTCCAAGAGAGTGATCCTGGCCGA
CGCTAATCTGGACAAAGTGCTGTCCGCCTACAACAAGCACCGGGATAAGCCCATCAGAGAGCAGGCCGAG
AATATCATCCACCTGTTTACCCTGACCAATCTGGGAGCCCCTGCCGCCTTCAAGTACTTTGACACCACCA
TCGACCGGAAGAGGTACACCAGCACCAAAGAGGTGCTGGACGCCACCCTGATCCACCAGAGCATCACCGG
CCTGTACGAGACACGGATCGACCTGTCTCAGCTGGGAGGCGACAGCGCTGGAGGAGGTGGAAGCGGAGGA
GGAGGAAGCGGAGGAGGAGGTAGCGGACCTAAGAAAAAGAGGAAGGTGGCGGCCGCTGGATCCGGACGGG
CTGACGCATTGGACGATTTTGATCTGGATATGCTGGGAAGTGACGCCCTCGATGATTTTGACCTTGACAT
GCTTGGTTCGGATGCCCTTGATGACTTTGACCTCGACATGCTCGGCAGTGACGCCCTTGATGATTTCGAC
CTGGACATGCTGATTAACTGTACGGGCGGCGGGTCCGGAGGAGAGGGCAGAGGAAGTCTCCTAACATGCG
GTGACGTGGAGGAGAATCCTGGCCCATGTACGGCCACCATGGCTTCAAACTTTACTCAGTTCGTGCTCGT
GGACAATGGTGGGACAGGGGATGTGACAGTGGCTCCTTCTAATTTCGCTAATGGGGTGGCAGAGTGGATC
AGCTCCAACTCACGGAGCCAGGCCTACAAGGTGACATGCAGCGTCAGGCAGTCTAGTGCCCAGAAGAGAA
AGTATACCATCAAGGTGGAGGTCCCCAAAGTGGCTACCCAGACAGTGGGCGGAGTCGAACTGCCTGTCGC
CGCTTGGAGGTCCTACCTGAACATGGAGCTCACTATCCCAATTTTCGCTACCAATTCTGACTGTGAACTC
ATCGTGAAGGCAATGCAGGGGCTCCTCAAAGACGGTAATCCTATCCCTTCCGCCATCGCCGCTAACTCAG
GTATCTACAGCGCTGGAGGAGGTGGAAGCGGAGGAGGAGGAAGCGGAGGAGGAGGTAGCGGACCTAAGAA
AAAGAGGAAGGTGGCGGCCGCTGGATCCCCTTCAGGGCAGATCAGCAACCAGGCCCTGGCTCTGGCCCCT
AGCTCCGCTCCAGTGCTGGCCCAGACTATGGTGCCCTCTAGTGCTATGGTGCCTCTGGCCCAGCCACCTG
CTCCAGCCCCTGTGCTGACCCCAGGACCACCCCAGTCACTGAGCGCTCCAGTGCCCAAGTCTACACAGGC
CGGCGAGGGGACTCTGAGTGAAGCTCTGCTGCACCTGCAGTTCGACGCTGATGAGGACCTGGGAGCTCTG
CTGGGGAACAGCACCGATCCCGGAGTGTTCACAGATCTGGCCTCCGTGGACAACTCTGAGTTTCAGCAGC
TGCTGAATCAGGGCGTGTCCATGTCTCATAGTACAGCCGAACCAATGCTGATGGAGTACCCCGAAGCCAT
TACCCGGCTGGTGACCGGCAGCCAGCGGCCCCCCGACCCCGCTCCAACTCCCCTGGGAACCAGCGGCCTG
CCTAATGGGCTGTCCGGAGATGAAGACTTCTCAAGCATCGCTGATATGGACTTTAGTGCCCTGCTGTCAC
AGATTTCCTCTAGTGGGCAGGGAGGAGGTGGAAGCGGCTTCAGCGTGGACACCAGTGCCCTGCTGGACCT
GTTCAGCCCCTCGGTGACCGTGCCCGACATGAGCCTGCCTGACCTTGACAGCAGCCTGGCCAGTATCCAA
GAGCTCCTGTCTCCCCAGGAGCCCCCCAGGCCTCCCGAGGCAGAGAACAGCAGCCCGGATTCAGGGAAGC
AGCTGGTGCACTACACAGCGCAGCCGCTGTTCCTGCTGGACCCCGGCTCCGTGGACACCGGGAGCAACGA
CCTGCCGGTGCTGTTTGAGCTGGGAGAGGGCTCCTACTTCTCCGAAGGGGACGGCTTCGCCGAGGACCCC
ACCATCTCCCTGCTGACAGGCTCGGAGCCTCCCAAAGCCAAGGACCCCACTGTCTCCTGTACATGAGAAT
TCGCGGCCGCAAGGTGGAGGTGGACCCAAGAAGAAGCGCAAGGTGTGAGTTAACGGCCGCCGCCCCCCCC
CCCTCTCCCTCCCCCCCCCCTAACGTTACTGGCCGAAGCCGCTTGGAATAAGGCCGGTGTGCGTTTGTCT
ATATGTTATTTTCCACCATATTGCCGTCTTTTGGCAATGTGAGGGCCCGGAAACCTGGCCCTGTCTTCTT
GACGAGCATTCCTAGGGGTCTTTCCCCTCTCGCCAAAGGAATGCAAGGTCTGTTGAATGTCGTGAAGGAA
GCAGTTCCTCTGGAAGCTTCTTGAAGACAAACAACGTCTGTAGCGACCCTTTGCAGGCAGCGGAACCCCC
CACCTGGCGACAGGTGCCTCTGCGGCCAAAAGCCACGTGTATAAGATACACCTGCAAAGGCGGCACAACC
CCAGTGCCACGTTGTGAGTTGGATAGTTGTGGAAAGAGTCAAATGGCTCTCCTCAAGCGTATTCAACAAG
GGGCTGAAGGATGCCCAGAAGGTACCCCATTGTATGGGATCTGATCTGGGGCCTCGGTGCACATGCTTTA
CATGTGTTTAGTCGAGGTTAAAAAACGTCTAGGCCCCCCGAACCACGGGGACGTGGTTTTCCTTTGAAAA
ACACGATGATAATATGGCCACAACCATGGGATCGGCCATTGAACAAGATGGATTGCACGCAGGTTCTCCG
GCCGCTTGGGTGGAGAGGCTATTCGGCTATGACTGGGCACAACAGACAATCGGCTGCTCTGATGCCGCCG
TGTTCCGGCTGTCAGCGCAGGGGCGCCCGGTTCTTTTTGTCAAGACCGACCTGTCCGGTGCCCTGAATGA
ACTGCAGGACGAGGCAGCGCGGCTATCGTGGCTGGCCACGACGGGCGTTCCTTGCGCAGCTGTGCTCGAC
GTTGTCACTGAAGCGGGAAGGGACTGGCTGCTATTGGGCGAAGTGCCGGGGCAGGATCTCCTGTCATCTC
ACCTTGCTCCTGCCGAGAAAGTATCCATCATGGCTGATGCAATGCGGCGGCTGCATACGCTTGATCCGGC
TACCTGCCCATTCGACCACCAAGCGAAACATCGCATCGAGCGAGCACGTACTCGGATGGAAGCCGGTCTT
GTCGATCAGGATGATCTGGACGAAGAGCATCAGGGGCTCGCGCCAGCCGAACTGTTCGCCAGGCTCAAGG
CGCGCATGCCCGACGGCGAGGATCTCGTCGTGACCCATGGCGATGCCTGCTTGCCGAATATCATGGTGGA
AAATGGCCGCTTTTCTGGATTCATCGACTGTGGCCGGCTGGGTGTGGCGGACCGCTATCAGGACATAGCG
TTGGCTACCCGTGATATTGCTGAAGAGCTTGGCGGCGAATGGGCTGACCGCTTCCTCGTGCTTTACGGTA
TCGCCGCTCCCGATTCGCAGCGCATCGCCTTCTATCGCCTTCTTGACGAGTTCTTCTGACGTACGCGATG
ATCTAGAGCTCGCTGATCAGCCTCGACTGTGCCTTCTAGTTGCCAGCCATCTGTTGTTTGCCCCTCCCCC
GTGCCTTCCTTGACCCTGGAAGGTGCCACTCCCACTGTCCTTTCCTAATAAAATGAGGAAATTGCATCGC
ATTGTCTGAGTAGGTGTCATTCTATTCTGGGGGGTGGGGTGGGGCAGGACAGCAAGGGGGAGGATTGGGA
AGACAATAGCAGGCATGCTGGGGATGCGGTGGGCTCTATGGCTTCTGAGGCGGAAAGAACCTGCAACTAG
TCTCGAGATATCTAGACCCAGCTTTCTTGTACAAAGTTGGCATTATAAGAAAGCATTGCTTATCAATTTG
TTGCAACGAACAGGTCACTATCAGTCAAAATAAAATCATTATTTGCCATCCAGCTGCAGCTCTGGCCCGT
GTCTCAAAATCTCTGATGTTACATTGCACAAGATAAAAATATATCATCATGAACAATAAAACTGTCTGCT
TACATAAACAGTAATACAAGGGGTGTTATGAGCCATATTCAACGGGAAACGTCGAGGCCGCGATTAAATT
CCAACATGGATGCTGATTTATATGGGTATAAATGGGCTCGCGATAATGTCGGGCAATCAGGTGCGACAAT
CTATCGCTTGTATGGGAAGCCCGATGCGCCAGAGTTGTTTCTGAAACATGGCAAAGGTAGCGTTGCCAAT
GATGTTACAGATGAGATGGTCAGACTAAACTGGCTGACGGAATTTATGCCTCTTCCGACCATCAAGCATT
TTATCCGTACTCCTGATGATGCATGGTTACTCACCACTGCGATCCCCGGAAAAACAGCATTCCAGGTATT
AGAAGAATATCCTGATTCAGGTGAAAATATTGTTGATGCGCTGGCAGTGTTCCTGCGCCGGTTGCATTCG
ATTCCTGTTTGTAATTGTCCTTTTAACAGCGATCGCGTATTTCGTCTCGCTCAGGCGCAATCACGAATGA
ATAACGGTTTGGTTGATGCGAGTGATTTTGATGACGAGCGTAATGGCTGGCCTGTTGAACAAGTCTGGAA
AGAAATGCATAAACTTTTGCCATTCTCACCGGATTCAGTCGTCACTCATGGTGATTTCTCACTTGATAAC
CTTATTTTTGACGAGGGGAAATTAATAGGTTGTATTGATGTTGGACGAGTCGGAATCGCAGACCGATACC
AGGATCTTGCCATCCTATGGAACTGCCTCGGTGAGTTTTCTCCTTCATTACAGAAACGGCTTTTTCAAAA
ATATGGTATTGATAATCCTGATATGAATAAATTGCAGTTTCATTTGATGCTCGATGAGTTTTTCTAATCA
GAATTGGTTAATTGGTTGTAACATTATTCAGATTGGGCCCCGTTCCACTGAGCGTCAGACCCCGTAGAAA
AGATCAAAGGATCTTCTTGAGATCCTTTTTTTCTGCGCGTAATCTGCTGCTTGCAAACAAAAAAACCACC
GCTACCAGCGGTGGTTTGTTTGCCGGATCAAGAGCTACCAACTCTTTTTCCGAAGGTAACTGGCTTCAGC
AGAGCGCAGATACCAAATACTGTTCTTCTAGTGTAGCCGTAGTTAGGCCACCACTTCAAGAACTCTGTAG
CACCGCCTACATACCTCGCTCTGCTAATCCTGTTACCAGTGGCTGCTGCCAGTGGCGATAAGTCGTGTCT
TACCGGGTTGGACTCAAGACGATAGTTACCGGATAAGGCGCAGCGGTCGGGCTGAACGGGGGGTTCGTGC
ACACAGCCCAGCTTGGAGCGAACGACCTACACCGAACTGAGATACCTACAGCGTGAGCTATGAGAAAGCG
CCACGCTTCCCGAAGGGAGAAAGGCGGACAGGTATCCGGTAAGCGGCAGGGTCGGAACAGGAGAGCGCAC
GAGGGAGCTTCCAGGGGGAAACGCCTGGTATCTTTATAGTCCTGTCGGGTTTCGCCACCTCTGACTTGAG
CGTCGATTTTTGTGATGCTCGTCAGGGGGGCGGAGCCTATGGAAAAACGCCAGCAACGCGGCCTTTTTAC
GGTTCCTGGCCTTTTGCTGGCCTTTTGCTCACATGTT
