Features (pLannotate 1.2.2; 16 found; start..end, strand, type, name):
      1..100     +  protein_bind   attL1: mutant version of attL; recombination site for the Gateway® LR reaction LR Clonase™
    570..781     +  promoter       EF-1α core promoter: core promoter for human elongation factor EF-1α
    782..1724    +  intron         EF-1α intron A: intron upstream of the start codon of human EF-1α
   1763..1810    +  CDS            nucleoplasmin NLS: bipartite nuclear localization signal from nucleoplasmin
   1810..5911    +  CDS            dCas9 (fragment): catalytically dead mutant of the Cas9 endonuclease from the Streptococcus pyogenes Type II CRISPR/Cas system RNA-guided DNA-binding protein that lacks endonuclease activity due to the D10A mutation in the RuvC catalytic domain and the N863A mutation in the HNH catalytic domain
   6257..6646    +  CDS            CAPSD_BPMS2: Experimental evidence at protein level: Swiss-Prot protein existence level 1. Acts as a translational repressor of viral replicase synthesis late in infection. This latter function is the result of capsid protein interaction with an RNA hairpin which contains the replicase ribosome-binding site. From Escherichia phage MS2 (Bacteriophage MS2).
   6737..7279    +  CDS            Rela (fragment): TF65_MOUSE - Also known as Nfkb3. Experimental evidence at protein level: Swiss-Prot protein existence level 1. NF-kappa-B is a pleiotropic transcription factor present in almost all cell types and is the endpoint of a series of signal transduction events that are initiated by a vast array of stimuli related to many biological processes such as inflammation, immunity, differentiation, cell growth, tumorigenesis and apoptosis. NF-kappa-B is a homo- or heterodimeric complex formed by the Rel-like domain- containing proteins RELA/p65, RELB, NFKB1/p105, NFKB1/p50, REL and NFKB2/p52. The heterodime
   7304..7675    +  CDS            HSF1: C-terminal activation domain from the human heat shock transcription factor HSF1
   7869..8331    +  misc_feature   IRES: internal ribosome entry site (IRES) of the encephalomyocarditis virus (EMCV)
   8345..9148    +  CDS            NeoR/KanR: aminoglycoside phosphotransferase from Tn5; aph(3')-II (or nptII); confers resistance to neomycin, kanamycin, and G418 (Geneticin®)
   9186..9410    +  polyA_signal   bGH poly(A) signal: bovine growth hormone polyadenylation signal
   9455..9554    -  protein_bind   attL2: mutant version of attL; recombination site for the Gateway® LR reaction LR Clonase™
   9677..10486   +  CDS            KanR: aminoglycoside phosphotransferase; aph(3')-Ia; confers resistance to kanamycin in bacteria or G418 (Geneticin®) in eukaryotes
  10576..11164   +  rep_origin     ori: high-copy-number ColE1/pMB1/pBR322/pUC origin of replication
  11332..11375   -  terminator     rrnB T1 terminator: Escherichia coli rrnB; transcription terminator T1 from the E. coli rrnB gene
  11507..11534   +  terminator     rrnB T2 terminator: transcription terminator T2 from the E. coli rrnB gene
>Addgene plasmid #112921 | pENTR-EF1adCas9VP64_T2A_MS2p65HSF1-IRESneopA | addgene full sequence | sequence record 217551 | Addgene NGS Result
CAAATAATGATTTTATTTTGACTGATAGTGACCTGTTCGTTGCAACAAATTGATAAGCAATGCTTTTTTA
TAATGCCAACTTTGTACAAAAAAGCAGGCTGGCGCCGGAACCAATTCAGTCGACTGGATCCACGCGTGAG
GGGCGCGGAAGCCGGGGCGGAGGAGGAGCCAACCCCGGGCTGGGCTGAGACCCGCAGAGGAAGACGCTCT
AGGGATTTGTCCCGGACTAGCGAGATGGCAAGGCTGAGGACGGGAGGCTGATTGAGAGGCGAAGGTACAC
CCTAATCTCAATACAACCTTTGGAGCTAAGCCAGCAATGGTAGAGGGAAGATTCTGCACGTCCCTTCCAG
GCGGCCTCCCCGTCACCACCCCCCCCAACCCGCCCCGACCGGAGCTGAGAGTAATTCATACAAAAGGACT
CGCCCCTGCCTTGGGGAATCCCAGGGACCGTCGTTAAACTCCCACTAACGTAGAACCCAGAGATCGCTGC
GTTCCCGCCCCCTCACCCGCCCGCTCTCGTCATCACTGAGGTGGAGAAGAGCATGCGTGAGGCTCCGGTG
CCCGTCAGTGGGCAGAGCGCACATCGCCCACAGTCCCCGAGAAGTTGGGGGGAGGGGTCGGCAATTGAAC
CGGTGCCTAGAGAAAGTGGCGCGGGGTAAACTGGGAAAGTGATGTCGTGTACTGGCTCCGCCTTTTTCCC
GAGGGTGGGGGAGAACCGTATATAAGTGCAGTAGTCGCCGTGAACGTTCTTTTTCGCAACGGGTTTGCCG
CCAGAACACAGGTAAGTGCCGTGTGTGGTTCCCGCGGGCCTGGCCTCTTTACGGGTTATGGCCCTTGCGT
GCCTTGAATTACTTCCACGCCCCTGGCTGCAGTACGTGATTCTTGATCCCGAGCTTCGGGTTGGAAGTGG
GTGGGAGAGTTCGAGGCCTTGCGCTTAAGGAGCCCCTTCGCCTCGTGCTTGAGTTGAGGCCTGGCCTGGG
CGCTGGGGCCGCCGCGTGCGAATCTGGTGGCACCTTCGCGCCTGTCTCGCTGCTTTCGATAAGTCTCTAG
CCATTTAAAATTTTTGATGACCTGCTGCGACGCTTTTTTTCTGGCAAGATAGTCTTGTAAATGCGGGCCA
AGATCTGCACACTGGTATTTCGGTTTTTGGGGCCGCGGGCGGCGACGGGGCCCGTGCGTCCCAGCGCACA
TGTTCGGCGAGGCGGGGCCTGCGAGCGCGGCCACCGAGAATCGGACGGGGGTAGTCTCAAGCTGGCCGGC
CTGCTCTGGTGCCTGGCCTCGCGCCGCCGTGTATCGCCCCGCCCTGGGCGGCAAGGCTGGCCCGGTCGGC
ACCAGTTGCGTGAGCGGAAAGATGGCCGCTTCCCGGCCCTGCTGCAGGGAGCTCAAAATGGAGGACGCGG
CGCTCGGGAGAGCGGGCGGGTGAGTCACCCACACAAAGGAAAAGGGCCTTTCCGTCCTCAGCCGTCGCTT
CATGTGACTCCACGGAGTACCGGGCGCCGTCCAGGCACCTCGATTAGTTCTCGAGCTTTTGGAGTACGTC
GTCTTTAGGTTGGGGGGAGGGGTTTTATGCGATGGAGTTTCCCCACACTGAGTGGGTGGAGACTGAAGTT
AGGCCAGCTTGGCACTTGATGTAATTCTCCTTGGAATTTGCCCTTTTTGAGTTTGGATCTTGGTTCATTC
TCAAGCCTCAGACAGTGGTTCAAAGTTTTTTTCTTCCATTTCAGGTGTCGTGGAAGCTTGGCGCGCCCGT
ACGGCCACCATGAAAAGGCCGGCGGCCACGAAAAAGGCCGGCCAGGCAAAAAAGAAAAAGGACAAGAAGT
ACAGCATCGGCCTGGCCATCGGCACCAACTCTGTGGGCTGGGCCGTGATCACCGACGAGTACAAGGTGCC
CAGCAAGAAATTCAAGGTGCTGGGCAACACCGACCGGCACAGCATCAAGAAGAACCTGATCGGAGCCCTG
CTGTTCGACAGCGGCGAAACAGCCGAGGCCACCCGGCTGAAGAGAACCGCCAGAAGAAGATACACCAGAC
GGAAGAACCGGATCTGCTATCTGCAAGAGATCTTCAGCAACGAGATGGCCAAGGTGGACGACAGCTTCTT
CCACAGACTGGAAGAGTCCTTCCTGGTGGAAGAGGATAAGAAGCACGAGCGGCACCCCATCTTCGGCAAC
ATCGTGGACGAGGTGGCCTACCACGAGAAGTACCCCACCATCTACCACCTGAGAAAGAAACTGGTGGACA
GCACCGACAAGGCCGACCTGCGGCTGATCTATCTGGCCCTGGCCCACATGATCAAGTTCCGGGGCCACTT
CCTGATCGAGGGCGACCTGAACCCCGACAACAGCGACGTGGACAAGCTGTTCATCCAGCTGGTGCAGACC
TACAACCAGCTGTTCGAGGAAAACCCCATCAACGCCAGCGGCGTGGACGCCAAGGCCATCCTGTCTGCCA
GACTGAGCAAGAGCAGACGGCTGGAAAATCTGATCGCCCAGCTGCCCGGCGAGAAGAAGAATGGCCTGTT
CGGCAACCTGATTGCCCTGAGCCTGGGCCTGACCCCCAACTTCAAGAGCAACTTCGACCTGGCCGAGGAT
GCCAAACTGCAGCTGAGCAAGGACACCTACGACGACGACCTGGACAACCTGCTGGCCCAGATCGGCGACC
AGTACGCCGACCTGTTTCTGGCCGCCAAGAACCTGTCCGACGCCATCCTGCTGAGCGACATCCTGAGAGT
GAACACCGAGATCACCAAGGCCCCCCTGAGCGCCTCTATGATCAAGAGATACGACGAGCACCACCAGGAC
CTGACCCTGCTGAAAGCTCTCGTGCGGCAGCAGCTGCCTGAGAAGTACAAAGAGATTTTCTTCGACCAGA
GCAAGAACGGCTACGCCGGCTACATTGACGGCGGAGCCAGCCAGGAAGAGTTCTACAAGTTCATCAAGCC
CATCCTGGAAAAGATGGACGGCACCGAGGAACTGCTCGTGAAGCTGAACAGAGAGGACCTGCTGCGGAAG
CAGCGGACCTTCGACAACGGCAGCATCCCCCACCAGATCCACCTGGGAGAGCTGCACGCCATTCTGCGGC
GGCAGGAAGATTTTTACCCATTCCTGAAGGACAACCGGGAAAAGATCGAGAAGATCCTGACCTTCCGCAT
CCCCTACTACGTGGGCCCTCTGGCCAGGGGAAACAGCAGATTCGCCTGGATGACCAGAAAGAGCGAGGAA
ACCATCACCCCCTGGAACTTCGAGGAAGTGGTGGACAAGGGCGCTTCCGCCCAGAGCTTCATCGAGCGGA
TGACCAACTTCGATAAGAACCTGCCCAACGAGAAGGTGCTGCCCAAGCACAGCCTGCTGTACGAGTACTT
CACCGTGTATAACGAGCTGACCAAAGTGAAATACGTGACCGAGGGAATGAGAAAGCCCGCCTTCCTGAGC
GGCGAGCAGAAAAAGGCCATCGTGGACCTGCTGTTCAAGACCAACCGGAAAGTGACCGTGAAGCAGCTGA
AAGAGGACTACTTCAAGAAAATCGAGTGCTTCGACTCCGTGGAAATCTCCGGCGTGGAAGATCGGTTCAA
CGCCTCCCTGGGCACATACCACGATCTGCTGAAAATTATCAAGGACAAGGACTTCCTGGACAATGAGGAA
AACGAGGACATTCTGGAAGATATCGTGCTGACCCTGACACTGTTTGAGGACAGAGAGATGATCGAGGAAC
GGCTGAAAACCTATGCCCACCTGTTCGACGACAAAGTGATGAAGCAGCTGAAGCGGCGGAGATACACCGG
CTGGGGCAGGCTGAGCCGGAAGCTGATCAACGGCATCCGGGACAAGCAGTCCGGCAAGACAATCCTGGAT
TTCCTGAAGTCCGACGGCTTCGCCAACAGAAACTTCATGCAGCTGATCCACGACGACAGCCTGACCTTTA
AAGAGGACATCCAGAAAGCCCAGGTGTCCGGCCAGGGCGATAGCCTGCACGAGCACATTGCCAATCTGGC
CGGCAGCCCCGCCATTAAGAAGGGCATCCTGCAGACAGTGAAGGTGGTGGACGAGCTCGTGAAAGTGATG
GGCCGGCACAAGCCCGAGAACATCGTGATCGAAATGGCCAGAGAGAACCAGACCACCCAGAAGGGACAGA
AGAACAGCCGCGAGAGAATGAAGCGGATCGAAGAGGGCATCAAAGAGCTGGGCAGCCAGATCCTGAAAGA
ACACCCCGTGGAAAACACCCAGCTGCAGAACGAGAAGCTGTACCTGTACTACCTGCAGAATGGGCGGGAT
ATGTACGTGGACCAGGAACTGGACATCAACCGGCTGTCCGACTACGATGTGGACCACATCGTGCCTCAGA
GCTTTCTGAAGGACGACTCCATCGACAACAAGGTGCTGACCAGAAGCGACAAGGCCCGGGGCAAGAGCGA
CAACGTGCCCTCCGAAGAGGTCGTGAAGAAGATGAAGAACTACTGGCGGCAGCTGCTGAACGCCAAGCTG
ATTACCCAGAGAAAGTTCGACAATCTGACCAAGGCCGAGAGAGGCGGCCTGAGCGAACTGGATAAGGCCG
GCTTCATCAAGAGACAGCTGGTGGAAACCCGGCAGATCACAAAGCACGTGGCACAGATCCTGGACTCCCG
GATGAACACTAAGTACGACGAGAATGACAAGCTGATCCGGGAAGTGAAAGTGATCACCCTGAAGTCCAAG
CTGGTGTCCGATTTCCGGAAGGATTTCCAGTTTTACAAAGTGCGCGAGATCAACAACTACCACCACGCCC
ACGACGCCTACCTGAACGCCGTCGTGGGAACCGCCCTGATCAAAAAGTACCCTAAGCTGGAAAGCGAGTT
CGTGTACGGCGACTACAAGGTGTACGACGTGCGGAAGATGATCGCCAAGAGCGAGCAGGAAATCGGCAAG
GCTACCGCCAAGTACTTCTTCTACAGCAACATCATGAACTTTTTCAAGACCGAGATTACCCTGGCCAACG
GCGAGATCCGGAAGCGGCCTCTGATCGAGACAAACGGCGAAACCGGGGAGATCGTGTGGGATAAGGGCCG
GGATTTTGCCACCGTGCGGAAAGTGCTGAGCATGCCCCAAGTGAATATCGTGAAAAAGACCGAGGTGCAG
ACAGGCGGCTTCAGCAAAGAGTCTATCCTGCCCAAGAGGAACAGCGATAAGCTGATCGCCAGAAAGAAGG
ACTGGGACCCTAAGAAGTACGGCGGCTTCGACAGCCCCACCGTGGCCTATTCTGTGCTGGTGGTGGCCAA
AGTGGAAAAGGGCAAGTCCAAGAAACTGAAGAGTGTGAAAGAGCTGCTGGGGATCACCATCATGGAAAGA
AGCAGCTTCGAGAAGAATCCCATCGACTTTCTGGAAGCCAAGGGCTACAAAGAAGTGAAAAAGGACCTGA
TCATCAAGCTGCCTAAGTACTCCCTGTTCGAGCTGGAAAACGGCCGGAAGAGAATGCTGGCCTCTGCCGG
CGAACTGCAGAAGGGAAACGAACTGGCCCTGCCCTCCAAATATGTGAACTTCCTGTACCTGGCCAGCCAC
TATGAGAAGCTGAAGGGCTCCCCCGAGGATAATGAGCAGAAACAGCTGTTTGTGGAACAGCACAAGCACT
ACCTGGACGAGATCATCGAGCAGATCAGCGAGTTCTCCAAGAGAGTGATCCTGGCCGACGCTAATCTGGA
CAAAGTGCTGTCCGCCTACAACAAGCACCGGGATAAGCCCATCAGAGAGCAGGCCGAGAATATCATCCAC
CTGTTTACCCTGACCAATCTGGGAGCCCCTGCCGCCTTCAAGTACTTTGACACCACCATCGACCGGAAGA
GGTACACCAGCACCAAAGAGGTGCTGGACGCCACCCTGATCCACCAGAGCATCACCGGCCTGTACGAGAC
ACGGATCGACCTGTCTCAGCTGGGAGGCGACAGCGCTGGAGGAGGTGGAAGCGGAGGAGGAGGAAGCGGA
GGAGGAGGTAGCGGACCTAAGAAAAAGAGGAAGGTGGCGGCCGCTGGATCCGGACGGGCTGACGCATTGG
ACGATTTTGATCTGGATATGCTGGGAAGTGACGCCCTCGATGATTTTGACCTTGACATGCTTGGTTCGGA
TGCCCTTGATGACTTTGACCTCGACATGCTCGGCAGTGACGCCCTTGATGATTTCGACCTGGACATGCTG
ATTAACTGTACGGGCGGCGGGTCCGGAGGAGAGGGCAGAGGAAGTCTCCTAACATGCGGTGACGTGGAGG
AGAATCCTGGCCCATGTACGGCCACCATGGCTTCAAACTTTACTCAGTTCGTGCTCGTGGACAATGGTGG
GACAGGGGATGTGACAGTGGCTCCTTCTAATTTCGCTAATGGGGTGGCAGAGTGGATCAGCTCCAACTCA
CGGAGCCAGGCCTACAAGGTGACATGCAGCGTCAGGCAGTCTAGTGCCCAGAAGAGAAAGTATACCATCA
AGGTGGAGGTCCCCAAAGTGGCTACCCAGACAGTGGGCGGAGTCGAACTGCCTGTCGCCGCTTGGAGGTC
CTACCTGAACATGGAGCTCACTATCCCAATTTTCGCTACCAATTCTGACTGTGAACTCATCGTGAAGGCA
ATGCAGGGGCTCCTCAAAGACGGTAATCCTATCCCTTCCGCCATCGCCGCTAACTCAGGTATCTACAGCG
CTGGAGGAGGTGGAAGCGGAGGAGGAGGAAGCGGAGGAGGAGGTAGCGGACCTAAGAAAAAGAGGAAGGT
GGCGGCCGCTGGATCCCCTTCAGGGCAGATCAGCAACCAGGCCCTGGCTCTGGCCCCTAGCTCCGCTCCA
GTGCTGGCCCAGACTATGGTGCCCTCTAGTGCTATGGTGCCTCTGGCCCAGCCACCTGCTCCAGCCCCTG
TGCTGACCCCAGGACCACCCCAGTCACTGAGCGCTCCAGTGCCCAAGTCTACACAGGCCGGCGAGGGGAC
TCTGAGTGAAGCTCTGCTGCACCTGCAGTTCGACGCTGATGAGGACCTGGGAGCTCTGCTGGGGAACAGC
ACCGATCCCGGAGTGTTCACAGATCTGGCCTCCGTGGACAACTCTGAGTTTCAGCAGCTGCTGAATCAGG
GCGTGTCCATGTCTCATAGTACAGCCGAACCAATGCTGATGGAGTACCCCGAAGCCATTACCCGGCTGGT
GACCGGCAGCCAGCGGCCCCCCGACCCCGCTCCAACTCCCCTGGGAACCAGCGGCCTGCCTAATGGGCTG
TCCGGAGATGAAGACTTCTCAAGCATCGCTGATATGGACTTTAGTGCCCTGCTGTCACAGATTTCCTCTA
GTGGGCAGGGAGGAGGTGGAAGCGGCTTCAGCGTGGACACCAGTGCCCTGCTGGACCTGTTCAGCCCCTC
GGTGACCGTGCCCGACATGAGCCTGCCTGACCTTGACAGCAGCCTGGCCAGTATCCAAGAGCTCCTGTCT
CCCCAGGAGCCCCCCAGGCCTCCCGAGGCAGAGAACAGCAGCCCGGATTCAGGGAAGCAGCTGGTGCACT
ACACAGCGCAGCCGCTGTTCCTGCTGGACCCCGGCTCCGTGGACACCGGGAGCAACGACCTGCCGGTGCT
GTTTGAGCTGGGAGAGGGCTCCTACTTCTCCGAAGGGGACGGCTTCGCCGAGGACCCCACCATCTCCCTG
CTGACAGGCTCGGAGCCTCCCAAAGCCAAGGACCCCACTGTCTCCTGTACATGAGAATTCGCGGCCGCAA
GGTGGAGGTGGACCCAAGAAGAAGCGCAAGGTGTGAGTTAACGGCCGCCGCCCCCCCCCCCTCTCCCTCC
CCCCCCCCTAACGTTACTGGCCGAAGCCGCTTGGAATAAGGCCGGTGTGCGTTTGTCTATATGTTATTTT
CCACCATATTGCCGTCTTTTGGCAATGTGAGGGCCCGGAAACCTGGCCCTGTCTTCTTGACGAGCATTCC
TAGGGGTCTTTCCCCTCTCGCCAAAGGAATGCAAGGTCTGTTGAATGTCGTGAAGGAAGCAGTTCCTCTG
GAAGCTTCTTGAAGACAAACAACGTCTGTAGCGACCCTTTGCAGGCAGCGGAACCCCCCACCTGGCGACA
GGTGCCTCTGCGGCCAAAAGCCACGTGTATAAGATACACCTGCAAAGGCGGCACAACCCCAGTGCCACGT
TGTGAGTTGGATAGTTGTGGAAAGAGTCAAATGGCTCTCCTCAAGCGTATTCAACAAGGGGCTGAAGGAT
GCCCAGAAGGTACCCCATTGTATGGGATCTGATCTGGGGCCTCGGTGCACATGCTTTACATGTGTTTAGT
CGAGGTTAAAAAAACGTCTAGGCCCCCCGAACCACGGGGACGTGGTTTTCCTTTGAAAAACACGATGATA
ATATGGCCACAACCATGGGATCGGCCATTGAACAAGATGGATTGCACGCAGGTTCTCCGGCCGCTTGGGT
GGAGAGGCTATTCGGCTATGACTGGGCACAACAGACAATCGGCTGCTCTGATGCCGCCGTGTTCCGGCTG
TCAGCGCAGGGGCGCCCGGTTCTTTTTGTCAAGACCGACCTGTCCGGTGCCCTGAATGAACTGCAGGACG
AGGCAGCGCGGCTATCGTGGCTGGCCACGACGGGCGTTCCTTGCGCAGCTGTGCTCGACGTTGTCACTGA
AGCGGGAAGGGACTGGCTGCTATTGGGCGAAGTGCCGGGGCAGGATCTCCTGTCATCTCACCTTGCTCCT
GCCGAGAAAGTATCCATCATGGCTGATGCAATGCGGCGGCTGCATACGCTTGATCCGGCTACCTGCCCAT
TCGACCACCAAGCGAAACATCGCATCGAGCGAGCACGTACTCGGATGGAAGCCGGTCTTGTCGATCAGGA
TGATCTGGACGAAGAGCATCAGGGGCTCGCGCCAGCCGAACTGTTCGCCAGGCTCAAGGCGCGCATGCCC
GACGGCGAGGATCTCGTCGTGACCCATGGCGATGCCTGCTTGCCGAATATCATGGTGGAAAATGGCCGCT
TTTCTGGATTCATCGACTGTGGCCGGCTGGGTGTGGCGGACCGCTATCAGGACATAGCGTTGGCTACCCG
TGATATTGCTGAAGAGCTTGGCGGCGAATGGGCTGACCGCTTCCTCGTGCTTTACGGTATCGCCGCTCCC
GATTCGCAGCGCATCGCCTTCTATCGCCTTCTTGACGAGTTCTTCTGACGTACGCGATGATCTAGAGCTC
GCTGATCAGCCTCGACTGTGCCTTCTAGTTGCCAGCCATCTGTTGTTTGCCCCTCCCCCGTGCCTTCCTT
GACCCTGGAAGGTGCCACTCCCACTGTCCTTTCCTAATAAAATGAGGAAATTGCATCGCATTGTCTGAGT
AGGTGTCATTCTATTCTGGGGGGTGGGGTGGGGCAGGACAGCAAGGGGGAGGATTGGGAAGACAATAGCA
GGCATGCTGGGGATGCGGTGGGCTCTATGGCTTCTGAGGCGGAAAGAACCTGCAACTAGTCTCGAGATAT
CTAGACCCAGCTTTCTTGTACAAAGTTGGCATTATAAGAAAGCATTGCTTATCAATTTGTTGCAACGAAC
AGGTCACTATCAGTCAAAATAAAATCATTATTTGCCATCCAGCTGCAGCTCTGGCCCGTGTCTCAAAATC
TCTGATGTTACATTGCACAAGATAAAAATATATCATCATGAACAATAAAACTGTCTGCTTACATAAACAG
TAATACAAGGGGTGTTATGAGCCATATTCAACGGGAAACGTCGAGGCCGCGATTAAATTCCAACATGGAT
GCTGATTTATATGGGTATAAATGGGCTCGCGATAATGTCGGGCAATCAGGTGCGACAATCTATCGCTTGT
ATGGGAAGCCCGATGCGCCAGAGTTGTTTCTGAAACATGGCAAAGGTAGCGTTGCCAATGATGTTACAGA
TGAGATGGTCAGACTAAACTGGCTGACGGAATTTATGCCTCTTCCGACCATCAAGCATTTTATCCGTACT
CCTGATGATGCATGGTTACTCACCACTGCGATCCCCGGAAAAACAGCATTCCAGGTATTAGAAGAATATC
CTGATTCAGGTGAAAATATTGTTGATGCGCTGGCAGTGTTCCTGCGCCGGTTGCATTCGATTCCTGTTTG
TAATTGTCCTTTTAACAGCGATCGCGTATTTCGTCTCGCTCAGGCGCAATCACGAATGAATAACGGTTTG
GTTGATGCGAGTGATTTTGATGACGAGCGTAATGGCTGGCCTGTTGAACAAGTCTGGAAAGAAATGCATA
AACTTTTGCCATTCTCACCGGATTCAGTCGTCACTCATGGTGATTTCTCACTTGATAACCTTATTTTTGA
CGAGGGGAAATTAATAGGTTGTATTGATGTTGGACGAGTCGGAATCGCAGACCGATACCAGGATCTTGCC
ATCCTATGGAACTGCCTCGGTGAGTTTTCTCCTTCATTACAGAAACGGCTTTTTCAAAAATATGGTATTG
ATAATCCTGATATGAATAAATTGCAGTTTCATTTGATGCTCGATGAGTTTTTCTAATCAGAATTGGTTAA
TTGGTTGTAACATTATTCAGATTGGGCCCCGTTCCACTGAGCGTCAGACCCCGTAGAAAAGATCAAAGGA
TCTTCTTGAGATCCTTTTTTTCTGCGCGTAATCTGCTGCTTGCAAACAAAAAAACCACCGCTACCAGCGG
TGGTTTGTTTGCCGGATCAAGAGCTACCAACTCTTTTTCCGAAGGTAACTGGCTTCAGCAGAGCGCAGAT
ACCAAATACTGTTCTTCTAGTGTAGCCGTAGTTAGGCCACCACTTCAAGAACTCTGTAGCACCGCCTACA
TACCTCGCTCTGCTAATCCTGTTACCAGTGGCTGCTGCCAGTGGCGATAAGTCGTGTCTTACCGGGTTGG
ACTCAAGACGATAGTTACCGGATAAGGCGCAGCGGTCGGGCTGAACGGGGGGTTCGTGCACACAGCCCAG
CTTGGAGCGAACGACCTACACCGAACTGAGATACCTACAGCGTGAGCTATGAGAAAGCGCCACGCTTCCC
GAAGGGAGAAAGGCGGACAGGTATCCGGTAAGCGGCAGGGTCGGAACAGGAGAGCGCACGAGGGAGCTTC
CAGGGGGAAACGCCTGGTATCTTTATAGTCCTGTCGGGTTTCGCCACCTCTGACTTGAGCGTCGATTTTT
GTGATGCTCGTCAGGGGGGCGGAGCCTATGGAAAAACGCCAGCAACGCGGCCTTTTTACGGTTCCTGGCC
TTTTGCTGGCCTTTTGCTCACATGTTCTTTCCTGCGTTATCCCCTGATTCTGTGGATAACCGTATTACCG
CTAGCATGGATCTCGGGGACGTCTAACTACTAAGCGAGAGTAGGGAACTGCCAGGCATCAAATAAAACGA
AAGGCTCAGTCGGAAGACTGGGCCTTTCGTTTTATCTGTTGTTTGTCGGTGAACGCTCTCCTGAGTAGGA
CAAATCCGCCGGGAGCGGATTTGAACGTTGTGAAGCAACGGCCCGGAGGGTGGCGGGCAGGACGCCCGCC
ATAAACTGCCAGGCATCAAACTAAGCAGAAGGCCATCCTGACGGATGGCCTTTTTGCGTTTCTACAAACT
CTTCCTGTTAGTTAGTTACTTAAGCTCGGGCCC
